>Addgene plasmid #21810 | pCDNA3-hCD2 | addgene full sequence | sequence record 210680 | Addgene NGS Result
GACGGATCGGGAGATCTCCCGATCCCCTATGGTGCACTCTCAGTACAATCTGCTCTGATGCCGCATAGTT
AAGCCAGTATCTGCTCCCTGCTTGTGTGTTGGAGGTCGCTGAGTAGTGCGCGAGCAAAATTTAAGCTACA
ACAAGGCAAGGCTTGACCGACAATTGCATGAAGAATCTGCTTAGGGTTAGGCGTTTTGCGCTGCTTCGCG
ATGTACGGGCCAGATATACGCGTTGACATTGATTATTGACTAGTTATTAATAGTAATCAATTACGGGGTC
ATTAGTTCATAGCCCATATATGGAGTTCCGCGTTACATAACTTACGGTAAATGGCCCGCCTGGCTGACCG
CCCAACGACCCCCGCCCATTGACGTCAATAATGACGTATGTTCCCATAGTAACGCCAATAGGGACTTTCC
ATTGACGTCAATGGGTGGAGTATTTACGGTAAACTGCCCACTTGGCAGTACATCAAGTGTATCATATGCC
AAGTACGCCCCCTATTGACGTCAATGACGGTAAATGGCCCGCCTGGCATTATGCCCAGTACATGACCTTA
TGGGACTTTCCTACTTGGCAGTACATCTACGTATTAGTCATCGCTATTACCATGGTGATGCGGTTTTGGC
AGTACATCAATGGGCGTGGATAGCGGTTTGACTCACGGGGATTTCCAAGTCTCCACCCCATTGACGTCAA
TGGGAGTTTGTTTTGGCACCAAAATCAACGGGACTTTCCAAAATGTCGTAACAACTCCGCCCCATTGACG
CAAATGGGCGGTAGGCGTGTACGGTGGGAGGTCTATATAAGCAGAGCTCTCTGGCTAACTAGAGAACCCA
CTGCTTACTGGCTTATCGAAATTAATACGACTCACTATAGGGAGACCCAAGCTTGGTACCGAGCTCGGAT
CCACTAGTAACGGCCGCCAGTGTGCTGGAATTCTGCAGATATCCATCACACTGGCGGCCGCTCGAGCATG
CATCTAGAGGGCCCTATTCTATAGTGTCACCTAAATGCTAGAGCTCGCTGATCAGCCTCGACTGTGCCTT
CTAGTTGCCAGCCATCTGTTGTTTGCCCCTCCCCCGTGCCTTCCTTGACCCTGGAAGGTGCCACTCCCAC
TGTCCTTTCCTAATAAAATGAGGAAATTGCATCGCATTGTCTGAGTAGGTGTCATTCTATTCTGGGGGGT
GGGGTGGGGCAGGACAGCAAGGGGGAGGATTGGGAAGACAATAGCAGGCATGCTGGGGATGCGGTGGGCT
CTATGGCTTCTGAGGCGGAAAGAACCAGCTGGGGCTCTAGGGGGTATCCCC
[124 nt withheld, positions 1312-1435]
C
[91 nt withheld, positions 1437-1527]
A
[49 nt withheld, positions 1529-1577]
CCTTTGACGTTGGAGTCCACGTTCTTT
[37 nt withheld, positions 1605-1641]
ACCCTATCTCGGTCTATTCTTTTGATTTATAAGGGATTTTGCCGATTTCGGCCTATTGGTTAAAAAATGA
GCTGATTTAACAAAAATTTAACGCGAATTAATTCTGTGGAATGTGTGTCAGTTAGGGTGTGGAAAGTCCC
CAGGCTCCCCAGCAGGCAGAAGTATGCAAAGCATGCATCTCAATTAGTCAGCAACCAGGTGTGGAAAGTC
CCCAGGCTCCCCAGCAGGCAGAAGTATGCAAAGCATGCATCTCAATTAGTCAGCAACCATAGTCCCGCCC
CTAACTCCGCCCATCCCGCCCCTAACTCCGCCCAGTTCCGCCCATTCTCCGCCCCATGGCTGACTAATTT
TTTTTATTTATGCAGAGGCCGAGGCCGCCTCTGCCTCTGAGCTATTCCAGAAGTAGTGAGGAGGCTTTTT
TGGAGGCCTAGGCTTTTGCAAAAAGCTCCCGGGCTCGACTAGAGATCCCTCGACCTCGAGATCCATTGTG
CTCTAAAGCCTAAGATGAGCTTTCCATGTAAATTTGTAGCCAGCTTCCTTCTGATTTTCAATGTTTCTTC
CAAAGGTGCAGTCTCCAAAGAGATTACGAATGCCTTGGAAACCTGGGGTGCCTTGGGTCAGGACATCAAC
TTGGACATTCCTAGTTTTCAAATGAGTGATGATATTGACGATATAAAATGGGAAAAAACTTCAGACAAGA
AAAAGATTGCACAATTCAGAAAAGAGAAAGAGACTTTCAAGGAAAAAGATACATATAAGCTATTTAAAAA
TGGAACTCTGAAAATTAAGCATCTGAAGACCGATGATCAGGATATCTACAAGGTATCAATATATGATACA
AAAGGAAAAAATGTGTTGGAAAAAATATTTGATTTGAAGATTCAAGAGAGGGTCTCAAAACCAAAGATCT
CCTGGACTTGTATCAACACAACCCTGACCTGTGAGGTAATGAATGGAACTGACCCCGAATTAAACCTGTA
TCAAGATGGGAAACATCTAAAACTTTCTCAGAGGGTCATCACACACAAGTGGACCACCAGCCTGAGTGCA
AAATTCAAGTGCACAGCAGGGAACAAAGTCAGCAAGGAATCCAGTGTCGAGCCTGTCAGCTGTCCAGAGA
AAGGTCTGGACATCTATCTCATCATTGGCATATGTGGAGGAGGCAGCCTCTTGATGGTCTTTGTGGCACT
GCTCGTTTTCTATATCACCAAAAGGAAAAAACAGAGGAGTCGGAGAAATGATGAGGAGCTGGAGACAAGA
GCCCACAGAGTAGCTACTGAAGAAAGGGGCCGGAAGCCCCAACAAATTCCAGCTTCAACCCCTCAGAATC
CAGCAACTTCCCAACATCCTCCTCCACCACCTGGTCATCGTTCCCAGGCACCTAGTCATCGTCCCCCGCC
TCCTGGACACCGTGTTCAGCACCAGCCTCAGAAGAGGCCTCCTGCTCCGTCGGGCACACAAGTTCACCAG
CAGAAAGGCCCGCCCCTCCCCAGACCTCGAGTTCAGCCAAAACCTCCCCATGGGGCAGCAGAAAACTCAT
TGTCCCCTTCCTCTAATTAAAAAAGATAGAAACTGTCTTTTTCAATAAAAAGCACTGTGGATTTCTGCCC
TCCTGATGTGCATATCCGTACTTCCATGAGGTGTTTTCTGTGTGCAGAACATTGTCACCTCCTGAGGCTG
TGGGCCACAGCCACCTCTGCATCTTCGAAATGACCGACCAAGCGACGCCCAACCTGCCATCACGAGATTT
CGATTCCACCGCCGCCTTCTATGAAAGGTTGGGCTTCGGAATCGTTTTCCGGGACGCCGGCTGGATGATC
CTCCAGCGCGGGGATCTCATGCTGGAGTTCTTCGCCCACCCCAACTTGTTTATTGCAGCTTATAATGGTT
ACAAATAAAGCAATAGCATCACAAATTTCACAAATAAAGCATTTTTTTCACTGCATTCTAGTTGTGGTTT
GTCCAAACTCATCAATGTATCTTATCATGTCTGTATACCGTCGACCTCTAGCTAGAGCTTGGCGTAATCA
TGGTCATAGCTGTTTCCTGTGTGAAATTGTTATCCGCTCACAATTCCACACAACATACGAGCCGGAAGCA
TAAAGTGTAAAGCCTGGGGTGCCTAATGAGTGAGCTAACTCACATTAATTGCGTTGCGCTCACTGCCCGC
TTTCCAGTCGGGAAACCTGTCGTGCCAGCTGCATTAATGAATCGGCCAACGCGCGGGGAGAGGCGGTTTG
CGTATTGGGCGCTCTTCCGCTTCCTCGCTCACTGACTCGCTGCGCTCGGTCGTTCGGCTGCGGCGAGCGG
TATCAGCTCACTCAAAGGCGGTAATACGGTTATCCACAGAATCAGGGGATAACGCAGGAAAGAACATGTG
AGCAAAAGGCCAGCAAAAGGCCAGGAACCGTAAAAAGGCCGCGTTGCTGGCGTTTTTCCATAGGCTCCGC
CCCCCTGACGAGCATCACAAAAATCGACGCTCAAGTCAGAGGTGGCGAAACCCGACAGGACTATAAAGAT
ACCAGGCGTTTCCCCCTGGAAGCTCCCTCGTGCGCTCTCCTGTTCCGACCCTGCCGCTTACCGGATACCT
GTCCGCCTTTCTCCCTTCGGGAAGCGTGGCGCTTTCTCATAGCTCACGCTGTAGGTATCTCAGTTCGGTG
TAGGTCGTTCGCTCCAAGCTGGGCTGTGTGCACGAACCCCCCGTTCAGCCCGACCGCTGCGCCTTATCCG
GTAACTATCGTCTTGAGTCCAACCCGGTAAGACACGACTTATCGCCACTGGCAGCAGCCACTGGTAACAG
GATTAGCAGAGCGAGGTATGTAGGCGGTGCTACAGAGTTCTTGAAGTGGTGGCCTAACTACGGCTACACT
AGAAGAACAGTATTTGGTATCTGCGCTCTGCTGAAGCCAGTTACCTTCGGAAAAAGAGTTGGTAGCTCTT
GATCCGGCAAACAAACCACCGCTGGTAGCGGTGGTTTTTTTGTTTGCAAGCAGCAGATTACGCGCAGAAA
AAAAGGATCTCAAGAAGATCCTTTGATCTTTTCTACGGGGTCTGACGCTCAGTGGAACGAAAACTCACGT
TAAGGGATTTTGGTCATGAGATTATCAAAAAGGATCTTCACCTAGATCCTTTTAAATTAAAAATGAAGTT
TTAAATCAATCTAAAGTATATATGAGTAAACTTGGTCTGACAGTTACCAATGCTTAATCAGTGAGGCACC
TATCTCAGCGATCTGTCTATTTCGTTCATCCATAGTTGCCTGACTCCCCGTCGTGTAGATAACTACGATA
CGGGAGGGCTTACCATCTGGCCCCAGTGCTGCAATGATACCGCGAGACCCACGCTCACCGGCTCCAGATT
TATCAGCAATAAACCAGCCAGCCGGAAGGGCCGAGCGCAGAAGTGGTCCTGCAACTTTATCCGCCTCCAT
CCAGTCTATTAATTGTTGCCGGGAAGCTAGAGTAAGTAGTTCGCCAGTTAATAGTTTGCGCAACGTTGTT
GCCATTGCTACAGGCATCGTGGTGTCACGCTCGTCGTTTGGTATGGCTTCATTCAGCTCCGGTTCCCAAC
GATCAAGGCGAGTTACATGATCCCCCATGTTGTGCAAAAAAGCGGTTAGCTCCTTCGGTCCTCCGATCGT
TGTCAGAAGTAAGTTGGCCGCAGTGTTATCACTCATGGTTATGGCAGCACTGCATAATTCTCTTACTGTC
ATGCCATCCGTAAGATGCTTTTCTGTGACTGGTGAGTACTCAACCAAGTCATTCTGAGAATAGTGTATGC
GGCGACCGAGTTGCTCTTGCCCGGCGTCAATACGGGATAATACCGCGCCACATAGCAGAACTTTAAAAGT
GCTCATCATTGGAAAACGTTCTTCGGGGCGAAAACTCTCAAGGATCTTACCGCTGTTGAGATCCAGTTCG
ATGTAACCCACTCGTGCACCCAACTGATCTTCAGCATCTTTTACTTTCACCAGCGTTTCTGGGTGAGCAA
AAACAGGAAGGCAAAATGCCGCAAAAAAGGGAATAAGGGCGACACGGAAATGTTGAATACTCATACTCTT
CCTTTTTCAATATTATTGAAGCATTTATCAGGGTTATTGTCTCATGAGCGGATACATATTTGAATGTATT
TAGAAAAATAAACAAATAGGGGTTCCGCGCACATTTCCCCGAAAAGTGCCACCTGACGTC
Features (pLannotate 1.2.2; 20 found; start..end, strand, type, name):
     28..80      -  misc_feature   bom (fragment): basis of mobility region from pBR322
    235..614     +  enhancer       CMV enhancer: human cytomegalovirus immediate early enhancer
    615..818     +  promoter       CMV promoter: human cytomegalovirus (CMV) immediate early promoter
    814..847     +  LTR            5' LTR (truncated) (fragment): truncated 5' long terminal repeat (LTR) from HIV-1
    863..881     +  promoter       T7 promoter: promoter for bacteriophage T7 RNA polymerase
    998..1016    -  promoter       SP6 promoter: promoter for bacteriophage SP6 RNA polymerase
   1042..1266    +  polyA_signal   bGH poly(A) signal: bovine growth hormone polyadenylation signal
   1270..1291    +  promoter       SV40 promoter (fragment): SV40 enhancer and early promoter
   1312..1740    +  rep_origin     f1 ori (sequence partly withheld): f1 bacteriophage origin of replication; arrow indicates direction of (+) strand synthesis
   1754..2083    +  promoter       SV40 promoter: SV40 enhancer and early promoter
   2146..3198    +  CDS            CD2: CD2_HUMAN - Also known as SRBC. Experimental evidence at protein level: Swiss-Prot protein existence level 1. CD2 interacts with lymphocyte function-associated antigen CD58 (LFA-3) and CD48/BCM1 to mediate adhesion between T-cells and other cell types. CD2 is implicated in the triggering of T-cells, the cytoplasmic domain is implicated in the signaling function. From Homo sapiens (Human).
   3351..3509    +  CDS            ble (fragment): BLE_KLEPN - Experimental evidence at protein level: Swiss-Prot protein existence level 1. Binding protein with a strong affinity to the bleomycin family of antibiotics. Binds to CL990; an antimitotic-antibiotic compound. From Klebsiella pneumoniae.
   3504..3625    +  polyA_signal   SV40 poly(A) signal: SV40 polyadenylation signal
   3698..3714    -  protein_bind   lac operator: The lac repressor binds to the lac operator to inhibit transcription in E. coli. This inhibition can be relieved by adding lactose or isopropyl-β-D-thiogalactopyranoside (IPTG). lac repressor encoded by lacI
   3722..3752    -  promoter       lac promoter: promoter for the E. coli lac operon
   3767..3788    -  protein_bind   CAP binding site: CAP binding activates transcription in the presence of cAMP. E. coli catabolite activator protein
   3801..3893    -  CDS            lacI (fragment): lac repressor; lacI; The lac repressor binds to the lac operator to inhibit transcription in E. coli. This inhibition can be relieved by adding lactose or isopropyl-β-D-thiogalactopyranoside (IPTG).
   4076..4664    -  rep_origin     ori: high-copy-number ColE1/pMB1/pBR322/pUC origin of replication
   4835..5695    -  CDS            AmpR: β-lactamase; bla; confers resistance to ampicillin, carbenicillin, and related antibiotics
   5696..5800    -  promoter       AmpR promoter: bla
