[The description below was written by a language model from this plasmid's Addgene catalogue record and pLannotate feature annotations shown in this document.]
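Description:
pCDNA3-hCD2 is a mammalian expression plasmid derived from Invitrogen's pcDNA3 in which the neomycin-resistance marker has been replaced by the coding region of human CD2 (also known as LFA-2, SRBC or T11), a T-cell surface adhesion protein. The roughly 1.25 kb insert was placed between SmaI and BstBI sites, so CD2 sits where NeoR normally lies: downstream of the SV40 enhancer/early promoter and upstream of the SV40 polyadenylation signal. A short fragment annotated as ble lies between the CD2 coding sequence and the poly(A) signal; it appears to be a non-functional remnant. Because NeoR has been removed, the plasmid carries no drug selection marker for mammalian cells.

The main pcDNA3 expression cassette is intact and appears empty in the feature table. The CMV immediate-early enhancer and promoter are followed by a T7 promoter, a short cloning region, an inverted SP6 promoter and the bovine growth hormone poly(A) signal, with no coding sequence annotated between them. A gene of interest could therefore be inserted there and co-expressed from the same plasmid as CD2, although the record does not describe a specific application. The depositor notes that CD2 is recognised by various commercially available fluorescent antibody conjugates, which suggests its use as a surface marker for identifying transfected cells by antibody staining rather than selecting them with a drug.

In bacteria the plasmid is maintained at high copy number through a ColE1/pUC-type origin and selected with ampicillin via the β-lactamase gene. An f1 origin is also present, along with small lac-region fragments and a bom fragment carried over from the backbone. The short hit annotated as an HIV-1 LTR fragment just after the CMV promoter is probably an annotation artefact, not a viral element.
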