Addgene plasmid #21810: pCDNA3-hCD2
Depositing lab: David Ron. Depositing organization: NYU Grossman School of Medicine.
Backbone
  Vector backbone: pcDNA3
  Backbone manufacturer: Invitrogen
  Backbone size w/o insert (bp): 4577
  Vector type: Mammalian Expression
Growth in bacteria
  Bacterial resistance: Ampicillin, 100 μg/mL
  Growth temperature: 37°C
  Growth strain: DH5alpha
  Copy number: High Copy
Gene/Insert
  Gene/Insert name: CD2
  Species: H. sapiens (human)
  Insert size (bp): 1255
  GenBank ID: NM_001767.2 NP_001758.1
  Entrez Gene: CD2 (a.k.a. LFA-2, SRBC, T11)
  Cloning method: Restriction Enzyme; 5′ cloning site SmaI (not destroyed); 3′ cloning site BstBI (not destroyed)
  Sequencing primers: 5′ SV40pro-F; 3′ SV40pA-R
Terms and licenses: Academic/Nonprofit Terms; Industry Terms: Not Available to Industry
Depositor comments: pCDNA3 Mammalian expression vector in which the NeoR selection marker has been replaced by the coding region of human CD2, a surface protein that is recognizable by various commercially-available fluorescent conjugated antibodies
How to cite: pCDNA3-hCD2 was a gift from David Ron (Addgene plasmid # 21810 ; http://n2t.net/addgene:21810 ; RRID:Addgene_21810)
