>Addgene plasmid #21810 | pCDNA3-hCD2 | addgene partial sequence | sequence record 27610 | 21810 with SV40pro-F
TAGTGAGGAGGCTTTTTTGGAGGCCTAGGCTTTTGCAAAAAGCTCCCGGGCTCGACTAGAGATCCCTCGA
CCTCGAGATCCATTGTGCTCTAAAGCCTAAGATGAGCTTTCCATGTAAATTTGTAGCCAGCTTCCTTCTG
ATTTTCAATGTTTCTTCCAAAGGTGCAGTCTCCAAAGAGATTACGAATGCCTTGGAAACCTGGGGTGCCT
TGGGTCAGGACATCAACTTGGACATTCCTAGTTTTCAAATGAGTGATGATATTGACGATATAAAATGGGA
AAAAACTTCAGACAAGAAAAAGATTGCACAATTCAGAAAAGAGAAAGAGACTTTCAAGGAAAAAGATACA
TATAAGCTATTTAAAAATGGAACTCTGAAAATTAAGCATCTGAAGACCGATGATCAGGATATCTACAAGG
TATCAATATATGATACAAAAGGAAAAAATGTGTTGGAAAAAATATTTGATTTGAAGATTCAAGAGAGGGT
CTCAAAACCAAAGATCTCCTGGACTTGTATCAACACAACCCTGACCTGTGAGGTAATGAATGGAACTGAC
CCCGAATTAAACCTGTATCAAGATGGGAAACATCTAAAACTTTCTCAGAGGGTCATCACACACAAGTGGA
CCACCAGCCTGAGTGCAAAATTCAAGTGCACAGCAGGGAACAAAGTCAGCAAGGAATCCAGTGTCGAGCC
TGTCAGCTGTCCAGAGAAAGGTCTGGACATCTATCTCATCATTGGG
